>Addgene plasmid #73435 | pdCas9-M-3A2 | depositor full sequence | sequence record 135340 | pdCas9-M-3A2 sequence 9326 bps
GAATTCCGGATGAGCATTCATCAGGCGGGCAAGAATGTGAATAAAGGCCGGATAAAACTTGTGCTTATTT
TTCTTTACGGTCTTTAAAAAGGCCGTAATATCCAGCTGAACGGTCTGGTTATAGGTACATTGAGCAACTG
ACTGAAATGCCTCAAAATGTTCTTTACGATGCCATTGGGATATATCAACGGTGGTATATCCAGTGATTTT
TTTCTCCATTTTAGCTTCCTTAGCTCCTGAAAATCTCGATAACTCAAAAAATACGCCCGGTAGTGATCTT
ATTTCATTATGGTGAAAGTTGGAACCTCTTACGTGCCGATCAACGTCTCATTTTCGCCAAAAGTTGGCCC
AGGGCTTCCCGGTATCAACAGGGACACCAGGATTTATTTATTCTGCGAAGTGATCTTCCGTCACAGGTAT
TTATTCGGCGCAAAGTGCGTCGGGTGATGCTGCCAACTTACTGATTTAGTGTATGATGGTGTTTTTGAGG
TGCTCCAGTGGCTTCTGTTTCTATCAGCTGTCCCTCCTGTTCAGCTACTGACGGGGTGGTGCGTAACGGC
AAAAGCACCGCCGGACATCAGCGCTAGCGGAGTGTATACTGGCTTACTATGTTGGCACTGATGAGGGTGT
CAGTGAAGTGCTTCATGTGGCAGGAGAAAAAAGGCTGCACCGGTGCGTCAGCAGAATATGTGATACAGGA
TATATTCCGCTTCCTCGCTCACTGACTCGCTACGCTCGGTCGTTCGACTGCGGCGAGCGGAAATGGCTTA
CGAACGGGGCGGAGATTTCCTGGAAGATGCCAGGAAGATACTTAACAGGGAAGTGAGAGGGCCGCGGCAA
AGCCGTTTTTCCATAGGCTCCGCCCCCCTGACAAGCATCACGAAATCTGACGCTCAAATCAGTGGTGGCG
AAACCCGACAGGACTATAAAGATACCAGGCGTTTCCCCCTGGCGGCTCCCTCGTGCGCTCTCCTGTTCCT
GCCTTTCGGTTTACCGGTGTCATTCCGCTGTTATGGCCGCGTTTGTCTCATTCCACGCCTGACACTCAGT
TCCGGGTAGGCAGTTCGCTCCAAGCTGGACTGTATGCACGAACCCCCCGTTCAGTCCGACCGCTGCGCCT
TATCCGGTAACTATCGTCTTGAGTCCAACCCGGAAAGACATGCAAAAGCACCACTGGCAGCAGCCACTGG
TAATTGATTTAGAGGAGTTAGTCTTGAAGTCATGCGCCGGTTAAGGCTAAACTGAAAGGACAAGTTTTGG
TGACTGCGCTCCTCCAAGCCAGTTACCTCGGTTCAAAGAGTTGGTAGCTCAGAGAACCTTCGAAAAACCG
CCCTGCAAGGCGGTTTTTTCGTTTTCAGAGCAAGAGATTACGCGCAGACCAAAACGATCTCAAGAAGATC
ATCTTATTAATCAGATAAAATATTTCTAGATTTCAGTGCAATTTATCTCTTCAAATGTAGCACCTGAAGT
CAGCCCCATACGATATAAGTTGTAATTCTCATGTTTGACAGCTTATCATCGATAAGCTTTAATGCGGTAG
TTTATCACAGTTAAATTGCTAACGCAGTCAGGCACCGTGTATGAAATCTAACAATGCGCTCATCGTCATC
CTCGGCACCGTCACCCTGGATGCTGTAGGCATAGGCTTGGTTATGCCGGTACTGCCGGGCCTCTTGCGGG
ATTACGAAATCATCCTGTGGAGCTTAGTAGGTTTAGCAAGATGGCAGCGCCTAAATGTAGAATGATAAAA
GGATTAAGAGATTAATTTCCCTAAAAATGATAAAACAAGCGTTTTGAAAGCGCTTGTTTTTTTGGTTTGC
AGTCAGAGTAGAATAGAAGTATCAAAAAAAGCACCGACTCGGTGCCACTTTTTCAAGTTGATAACGGACT
AGCCTTATTTTAACTTGCTATGCTGTTTTGAATGGTTCCAACAAGATTATTTTATAACTTTTATAACAAA
TAATCAAGGAGAAATTCAAAGAAATTTATCAGCCATAAAACAATACTTAATACTATAGAATGATAACAAA
ATAAACTACTTTTTAAAAGAATTTTGTGTTATAATCTATTTATTATTAAGTATTGGGTAATATTTTTTGA
AGAGATATTTTGAAAAAGAAAAATTAAAGCATATTAAACTAATTTCGGAGGTCATTAAAACTATTATTGA
AATCATCAAACTCATTATGGATTTAATTTAAACTTTTTATTTTAGGAGGCAAAAATGGATAAGAAATACT
CAATAGGCTTAGCTATCGGCACAAATAGCGTCGGATGGGCGGTGATCACTGATGAATATAAGGTTCCGTC
TAAAAAGTTCAAGGTTCTGGGAAATACAGACCGCCACAGTATCAAAAAAAATCTTATAGGGGCTCTTTTA
TTTGACAGTGGAGAGACAGCGGAAGCGACTCGTCTCAAACGGACAGCTCGTAGAAGGTATACACGTCGGA
AGAATCGTATTTGTTATCTACAGGAGATTTTTTCAAATGAGATGGCGAAAGTAGATGATAGTTTCTTTCA
TCGACTTGAAGAGTCTTTTTTGGTGGAAGAAGACAAGAAGCATGAACGTCATCCTATTTTTGGAAATATA
GTAGATGAAGTTGCTTATCATGAGAAATATCCAACTATCTATCATCTGCGAAAAAAATTGGTAGATTCTA
CTGATAAAGCGGATTTGCGCTTAATCTATTTGGCCTTAGCGCATATGATTAAGTTTCGTGGTCATTTTTT
GATTGAGGGAGATTTAAATCCTGATAATAGTGATGTGGACAAACTATTTATCCAGTTGGTACAAACCTAC
AATCAATTATTTGAAGAAAACCCTATTAACGCAAGTGGAGTAGATGCTAAAGCGATTCTTTCTGCACGAT
TGAGTAAATCAAGACGATTAGAAAATCTCATTGCTCAGCTCCCCGGTGAGAAGAAAAATGGCTTATTTGG
GAATCTCATTGCTTTGTCATTGGGTTTGACCCCTAATTTTAAATCAAATTTTGATTTGGCAGAAGATGCT
AAATTACAGCTTTCAAAAGATACTTACGATGATGATTTAGATAATTTATTGGCGCAAATTGGAGATCAAT
ATGCTGATTTGTTTTTGGCAGCTAAGAATTTATCAGATGCTATTTTACTTTCAGATATCCTAAGAGTAAA
TACTGAAATAACTAAGGCTCCCCTATCAGCTTCAATGATTAAACGCTACGATGAACATCATCAAGACTTG
ACTCTTTTAAAAGCTTTAGTTCGACAACAACTTCCAGAAAAGTATAAAGAAATCTTTTTTGATCAATCAA
AAAACGGATATGCAGGTTATATTGATGGGGGAGCTAGCCAAGAAGAATTTTATAAATTTATCAAACCAAT
TTTAGAAAAAATGGATGGTACTGAGGAATTATTGGTGAAACTAAATCGTGAAGATTTGCTGCGCAAGCAA
CGGACCTTTGACAACGGCTCTATTCCCCATCAAATTCACTTGGGTGAGCTGCATGCTATTTTGAGAAGAC
AAGAAGACTTTTATCCATTTTTAAAAGACAATCGTGAGAAGATTGAAAAAATCTTGACTTTTCGAATTCC
TTATTATGTTGGTCCATTGGCGCGTGGCAATAGTCGTTTTGCATGGATGACTCGGAAGTCTGAAGAAACA
ATTACCCCATGGAATTTTGAAGAAGTTGTCGATAAAGGTGCTTCAGCTCAATCATTTATTGAACGCATGA
CAAACTTTGATAAAAATCTTCCAAATGAAAAAGTACTACCAAAACATAGTTTGCTTTATGAGTATTTTAC
GGTTTATAACGAATTGACAAAGGTCAAATATGTTACTGAAGGAATGCGAAAACCAGCATTTCTTTCAGGT
GAACAGAAGAAAGCCATTGTTGATTTACTCTTCAAAACAAATCGAAAAGTAACCGTTAAGCAATTAAAAG
AAGATTATTTCAAAAAAATAGAATGTTTTGATAGTGTTGAAATTTCAGGAGTTGAAGATAGATTTAATGC
TTCATTAGGTACCTACCATGATTTGCTAAAAATTATTAAAGATAAAGATTTTTTGGATAATGAAGAAAAT
GAAGATATCTTAGAGGATATTGTTTTAACATTGACCTTATTTGAAGATAGGGAGATGATTGAGGAAAGAC
TTAAAACATATGCTCACCTCTTTGATGATAAGGTGATGAAACAGCTTAAACGTCGCCGTTATACTGGTTG
GGGACGTTTGTCTCGAAAATTGATTAATGGTATTAGGGATAAGCAATCTGGCAAAACAATATTAGATTTT
TTGAAATCAGATGGTTTTGCCAATCGCAATTTTATGCAGCTGATCCATGATGATAGTTTGACATTTAAAG
AAGACATTCAAAAAGCACAAGTGTCTGGACAAGGCGATAGTTTACATGAACATATTGCAAATTTAGCTGG
TAGCCCTGCTATTAAAAAAGGTATTTTACAGACTGTAAAAGTTGTTGATGAATTGGTCAAAGTAATGGGG
CGGCATAAGCCAGAAAATATCGTTATTGAAATGGCACGTGAAAATCAGACAACTCAAAAGGGCCAGAAAA
ATTCGCGAGAGCGTATGAAACGAATCGAAGAAGGTATCAAAGAATTAGGAAGTCAGATTCTTAAAGAGCA
TCCTGTTGAAAATACTCAATTGCAAAATGAAAAGCTCTATCTCTATTATCTCCAAAATGGAAGAGACATG
TATGTGGACCAAGAATTAGATATTAATCGTTTAAGTGATTATGATGTCGATGCCATTGTTCCACAAAGTT
TCCTTAAAGACGATTCAATAGACAATAAGGTCTTAACGCGTTCTGATAAAAATCGTGGTAAATCGGATAA
CGTTCCAAGTGAAGAAGTAGTCAAAAAGATGAAAAACTATTGGAGACAACTTCTAAACGCCAAGTTAATC
ACTCAACGTAAGTTTGATAATTTAACGAAAGCTGAACGTGGAGGTTTGAGTGAACTTGATAAAGCTGGTT
TTATCAAACGCCAATTGGTTGAAACTCGCCAAATCACTAAGCATGTGGCACAAATTTTGGATAGTCGCAT
GAATACTAAATACGATGAAAATGATAAACTTATTCGAGAGGTTAAAGTGATTACCTTAAAATCTAAATTA
GTTTCTGACTTCCGAAAAGATTTCCAATTCTATAAAGTACGTGAGATTAACAATTACCATCATGCCCATG
ATGCGTATCTAAATGCCGTCGTTGGAACTGCTTTGATTAAGAAATATCCAAAACTTGAATCGGAGTTTGT
CTATGGTGATTATAAAGTTTATGATGTTCGTAAAATGATTGCTAAGTCTGAGCAAGAAATAGGCAAAGCA
ACCGCAAAATATTTCTTTTACTCTAATATCATGAACTTCTTCAAAACAGAAATTACACTTGCAAATGGAG
AGATTCGCAAACGCCCTCTAATCGAAACTAATGGGGAAACTGGAGAAATTGTCTGGGATAAAGGGCGAGA
TTTTGCCACAGTGCGCAAAGTATTGTCCATGCCCCAAGTCAATATTGTCAAGAAAACAGAAGTACAGACA
GGCGGATTCTCCAAGGAGTCAATTTTACCAAAAAGAAATTCGGACAAGCTTATTGCTCGTAAAAAAGACT
GGGATCCAAAAAAATATGGTGGTTTTGATAGTCCAACGGTAGCTTATTCAGTCCTAGTGGTTGCTAAGGT
GGAAAAAGGGAAATCGAAGAAGTTAAAATCCGTTAAAGAGTTACTAGGGATCACAATTATGGAAAGAAGT
TCCTTTGAAAAAAATCCGATTGACTTTTTAGAAGCTAAAGGATATAAGGAAGTTAAAAAAGACTTAATCA
TTAAACTACCTAAATATAGTCTTTTTGAGTTAGAAAACGGTCGTAAACGGATGCTGGCTAGTGCCGGAGA
ATTACAAAAAGGAAATGAGCTGGCTCTGCCAAGCAAATATGTGAATTTTTTATATTTAGCTAGTCATTAT
GAAAAGTTGAAGGGTAGTCCAGAAGATAACGAACAAAAACAATTGTTTGTGGAGCAGCATAAGCATTATT
TAGATGAGATTATTGAGCAAATCAGTGAATTTTCTAAGCGTGTTATTTTAGCAGATGCCAATTTAGATAA
AGTTCTTAGTGCATATAACAAACATAGAGACAAACCAATACGTGAACAAGCAGAAAATATTATTCATTTA
TTTACGTTGACGAATCTTGGAGCTCCCGCTGCTTTTAAATATTTTGATACAACAATTGATCGTAAACGAT
ATACGTCTACAAAAGAAGTTTTAGATGCCACTCTTATCCATCAATCCATCACTGGTCTTTATGAAACACG
CATTGATTTGAGTCAGCTAGGAGGTGACTGAAGTATATTTTAGATGAAGATTATTTCTTAATAACTAAAA
ATATGGTATAATACTCTTAATAAATGCAGTAATACAGGGGCTTTTCAAGACTGAAGTCTAGCTGAGACAA
ATAGTGCGATTACGAAATTTTTTAGACAAAAATAGTCTACGAGGTTTTAGAGCTATGCTGTTTTGAATGG
TCCCAAAACATCCCGCGAAATTAATACGACTCACTATCAGTTTTAGAGCTATGCTGTTTTGAATGGTCCC
AAAACTTCAGCACACTGAGACTTGTTGAGTTCCATGTTTTAGAGCTATGCTGTTTTGAATGGACTCCATT
CAACATTGCCGATGATAACTTGAGAAAGAGGGTTAATACCAGCAGTCGGATACCTTCCTATTCTTTCTGT
TAAAGCGTTTTCATGTTATAATAGGCAAAAGAAGAGTAGTGTGATCGTCCATTCCGACAGCATCGCCAGT
CACTATGGCGTGCTGCTAGCGCTATATGCGTTGATGCAATTTCTATGCGCACCCGTTCTCGGAGCACTGT
CCGACCGCTTTGGCCGCCGCCCAGTCCTGCTCGCTTCGCTACTTGGAGCCACTATCGACTACGCGATCAT
GGCGACCACACCCGTCCTGTGGATCCTCTACGCCGGACGCATCGTGGCCGGCATCACCGGCGCCACAGGT
GCGGTTGCTGGCGCCTATATCGCCGACATCACCGATGGGGAAGATCGGGCTCGCCACTTCGGGCTCATGA
GCGCTTGTTTCGGCGTGGGTATGGTGGCAGGCCCCGTGGCCGGGGGACTGTTGGGCGCCATCTCCTTGCA
TGCACCATTCCTTGCGGCGGCGGTGCTCAACGGCCTCAACCTACTACTGGGCTGCTTCCTAATGCAGGAG
TCGCATAAGGGAGAGCGTCGACCGATGCCCTTGAGAGCCTTCAACCCAGTCAGCTCCTTCCGGTGGGCGC
GGGGCATGACTATCGTCGCCGCACTTATGACTGTCTTCTTTATCATGCAACTCGTAGGACAGGTGCCGGC
AGCGCTCTGGGTCATTTTCGGCGAGGACCGCTTTCGCTGGAGCGCGACGATGATCGGCCTGTCGCTTGCG
GTATTCGGAATCTTGCACGCCCTCGCTCAAGCCTTCGTCACTGGTCCCGCCACCAAACGTTTCGGCGAGA
AGCAGGCCATTATCGCCGGCATGGCGGCCGACGCGCTGGGCTACGTCTTGCTGGCGTTCGCGACGCGAGG
CTGGATGGCCTTCCCCATTATGATTCTTCTCGCTTCCGGCGGCATCGGGATGCCCGCGTTGCAGGCCATG
CTGTCCAGGCAGGTAGATGACGACCATCAGGGACAGCTTCAAGGATCGCTCGCGGCTCTTACCAGCCTAA
CTTCGATCATTGGACCGCTGATCGTCACGGCGATTTATGCCGCCTCGGCGAGCACATGGAACGGGTTGGC
ATGGATTGTAGGCGCCGCCCTATACCTTGTCTGCCTCCCCGCGTTGCGTCGCGGTGCATGGAGCCGGGCC
ACCTCGACCTGAATGGAAGCCGGCGGCACCTCGCTAACGGATTCACCACTCCAAGAATTGGAGCCAATCA
ATTCTTGCGGAGAACTGTGAATGCGCAAACCAACCCTTGGCAGAACATATCCATCGCGTCCGCCATCTCC
AGCAGCCGCACGCGGCGCATCTCGGGCAGCGTTGGGTCCTGGCCACGGGTGCGCATGATCGTGCTCCTGT
CGTTGAGGACCCGGCTAGGCTGGCGGGGTTGCCTTACTGGTTAGCAGAATGAATCACCGATACGCGAGCG
AACGTGAAGCGACTGCTGCTGCAAAACGTCTGCGACCTGAGCAACAACATGAATGGTCTTCGGTTTCCGT
GTTTCGTAAAGTCTGGAAACGCGGAAGTCCCCTACGTGCTGCTGAAGTTGCCCGCAACAGAGAGTGGAAC
CAACCGGTGATACCACGATACTATGACTGAGAGTCAACGCCATGAGCGGCCTCATTTCTTATTCTGAGTT
ACAACAGTCCGCACCGCTGTCCGGTAGCTCCTTCCGGTGGGCGCGGGGCATGACTATCGTCGCCGCACTT
ATGACTGTCTTCTTTATCATGCAACTCGTAGGACAGGTGCCGGCAGCGCCCAACAGTCCCCCGGCCACGG
GGCCTGCCACCATACCCACGCCGAAACAAGCGCCCTGCACCATTATGTTCCGGATCTGCATCGCAGGATG
CTGCTGGCTACCCTGTGGAACACCTACATCTGTATTAACGAAGCGCTAACCGTTTTTATCAGGCTCTGGG
AGGCAGAATAAATGATCATATCGTCAATTATTACCTCCACGGGGAGAGCCTGAGCAAACTGGCCTCAGGC
ATTTGAGAAGCACACGGTCACACTGCTTCCGGTAGTCAATAAACCGGTAAACCAGCAATAGACATAAGCG
GCTATTTAACGACCCTGCCCTGAACCGACGACCGGGTCGAATTTGCTTTCGAATTTCTGCCATTCATCCG
CTTATTATCACTTATTCAGGCGTAGCACCAGGCGTTTAAGGGCACCAATAACTGCCTTAAAAAAATTACG
CCCCGCCCTGCCACTCATCGCAGTACTGTTGTAATTCATTAAGCATTCTGCCGACATGGAAGCCATCACA
GACGGCATGATGAACCTGAATCGCCAGCGGCATCAGCACCTTGTCGCCTTGCGTATAATATTTGCCCATG
GTGAAAACGGGGGCGAAGAAGTTGTCCATATTGGCCACGTTTAAATCAAAACTGGTGAAACTCACCCAGG
GATTGGCTGAGACGAAAAACATATTCTCAATAAACCCTTTAGGGAAATAGGCCAGGTTTTCACCGTAACA
CGCCACATCTTGCGAATATATGTGTAGAAACTGCCGGAAATCGTCGTGGTATTCACTCCAGAGCGATGAA
AACGTTTCAGTTTGCTCATGGAAAACGGTGTAACAAGGGTGAACACTATCCCATATCACCAGCTCACCGT
CTTTCATTGCCATACG
Features (pLannotate 1.2.2; 18 found; start..end, strand, type, name):
    220..322     -  promoter       cat promoter: promoter of the E. coli cat gene encoding chloramphenicol acetyltransferase
    443..586     +  mobile_element IS1 (fragment): prokaryotic transposable element IS1
    705..760     -  rep_origin     RSF ori (fragment): Plasmids containing the RSF 1030 origin of replication can be propagated in E. coli cells that contain additional plasmids with compatible origins.
    848..1393    -  rep_origin     p15A ori: Plasmids containing the medium-copy-number p15A origin of replication can be propagated in E. coli cells that contain a second plasmid with the ColE1 origin.
   1505..1533    +  promoter       tet promoter: E. coli promoter for tetracycline efflux protein gene
   1581..1682    +  CDS            TcR (fragment): tetracycline efflux protein; tet; confers resistance to tetracycline
   1851..1929    -  misc_RNA       tracrRNA: trans-activating CRISPR RNA for the Streptococcus pyogenes CRISPR/Cas9 system
   2225..6331    +  CDS            dCas9: catalytically dead mutant of the Cas9 endonuclease from the Streptococcus pyogenes Type II CRISPR/Cas system RNA-guided DNA-binding protein that lacks endonuclease activity due to the D10A mutation in the RuvC catalytic domain and the H840A mutation in the HNH catalytic domain
   6352..6483    +  misc_feature   crRNA leader: crRNA leader sequence for the Streptococcus pyogenes CRISPR/Cas system
   6484..6519    +  repeat_region  DR: direct repeat for the Streptococcus pyogenes CRISPR/Cas system
   6529..6547    +  intron         CMV intron (fragment): modified intron A from human cytomegalovirus (CMV)
   6550..6585    +  repeat_region  DR: direct repeat for the Streptococcus pyogenes CRISPR/Cas system
   6616..6642    +  repeat_region  DR (fragment): direct repeat for the Streptococcus pyogenes CRISPR/Cas system
   6764..7852    +  CDS            TcR (fragment): tetracycline efflux protein; tet; confers resistance to tetracycline
   8356..8449    +  CDS            TcR (fragment): tetracycline efflux protein; tet; confers resistance to tetracycline
   8446..8503    -  CDS            TcR (fragment): tetracycline efflux protein; tet; confers resistance to tetracycline
   8493..8588    +  CDS            resD (fragment): REDF_ECOLI - Also known as D. Protein inferred from homology: Swiss-Prot protein existence level 3. Acts as a repressor of transcription and as a site-specific resolvase that cleaves at the RfsF site. From Escherichia coli (strain K12).
   8886..219     -  CDS            CmR (across the origin): chloramphenicol acetyltransferase; cat; confers resistance to chloramphenicol
