[The description below was written by a language model from this plasmid's Addgene catalogue record and pLannotate feature annotations shown in this document.]
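Description:
pdCas9-M-3A2 is a bacterial CRISPR interference plasmid built on the pdCas9 backbone, a pACYC184-like vector carrying the p15A origin of replication and a chloramphenicol acetyltransferase gene driven by the cat promoter. The record lists it as low copy, and p15A allows it to coexist in E. coli with ColE1-type plasmids, which suits a two-plasmid arrangement of regulator and target. The several tetracycline efflux gene fragments flanking the CRISPR module appear to be remnants of a tetracycline resistance gene interrupted by the inserted locus, so chloramphenicol is the only functional selection recorded. The short IS1, RSF ori and resD matches are likewise backbone remnants.

The payload reproduces the Streptococcus pyogenes type II CRISPR locus in a nuclease-dead form. It has a tracrRNA gene on the reverse strand, the dCas9 coding sequence (D10A and H840A mutations, so it binds DNA without cutting), and a minimal CRISPR array made of the crRNA leader followed by direct repeats flanking a single spacer. According to the record, expression is from the constitutive wild-type S. pyogenes promoters. The spacer was inserted between BsaI sites, which are reported as retained. A short hit between the repeats annotated as a CMV intron fragment falls within the spacer and is almost certainly a spurious match. The processed crRNA pairs with tracrRNA and guides dCas9 to the T7-lac promoter variant 3A2, where its binding represses transcription.

The plasmid is one of a set of orthogonal synthetic repressors, each matched to an engineered hybrid T7-lac promoter variant. The set is intended for modular, tuneable control of gene expression and metabolic pathway flux in E. coli.
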