Addgene plasmid #73435: pdCas9-M-3A2
Purpose: CRISPR synthetic transcription factor repressor plasmid encoding dCas9, tracrRNA, and a single spacer CRISPR array encoding crRNA for orthogonal repression of T7-lac promoter variant 3A2.
Depositing lab: Mattheos Koffas. Depositing organization: Rensselaer Polytechnic Institute. Publication: Rapid generation of CRISPR/dCas9-regulated, orthogonally repressible hybrid T7-lac promoters for modular, tuneable control of metabolic pathway fluxes in Escherichia coli. Cress BF, Jones JA, Kim DC, Leitz QD, Englaender JA, Collins SM, Linhardt RJ, Koffas MA. Nucleic Acids Res. 2016 Apr 13. pii: gkw231. 10.1093/nar/gkw231 PubMed 27079979.
Backbone
  Vector backbone: pdCas9
  Backbone manufacturer: Luciano Marraffini (Addgene plasmid # 46569)
  Backbone size w/o insert (bp): 9296
  Vector type: Bacterial Expression, CRISPR, Synthetic Biology
Growth in bacteria
  Bacterial resistance: Chloramphenicol, 25 μg/mL
  Growth temperature: 37°C
  Growth strain: DH5alpha
  Copy number: Low Copy
Gene/Insert
  Gene/Insert name: Repressor 3A2 (orthogonal T7-lac repressor)
  gRNA/shRNA sequence: ATTAATACGACTCACTATCA
  Species: Synthetic
  Promoter: Constitutive wild-type S. pyogenes promoter
  Cloning method: Restriction Enzyme; 5′ cloning site BsaI (not destroyed); 3′ cloning site BsaI (not destroyed)
  Sequencing primers: 5′ dCas9-F3 (CACGCATTGATTTGAGTCAGC)
Terms and licenses: Academic/Nonprofit Terms; Industry Terms: Not Available to Industry
Depositor comments: Also encodes dCas9 and tracrRNA.
How to cite: pdCas9-M-3A2 was a gift from Mattheos Koffas (Addgene plasmid # 73435 ; http://n2t.net/addgene:73435 ; RRID:Addgene_73435)
