>Addgene plasmid #73435 | pdCas9-M-3A2 | addgene partial sequence | sequence record 139115 | pBRrevBam 5'-GGTGATGTCGGCGATATAGG-3'
CGATGCGTCCGGCGTAGAGGATCCACAGGACGGGTGTGGTCGCCATGATCGCGTAGTCGATAGTGGCTCC
AAGTAGCGAAGCGAGCAGGACTGGGCGGCGGCCAAAGCGGTCGGACAGTGCTCCGAGAACGGGTGCGCAT
AGAAATTGCATCAACGCATATAGCGCTAGCAGCACGCCATAGTGACTGGCGATGCTGTCGGAATGGACGA
TCACACTACTCTTCTTTTGCCTATTATAACATGAAAACGCTTTAACAGAAAGAATAGGAAGGTATCCGAC
TGCTGGTATTAACCCTCTTTCTCAAGTTATCATCGGCAATGTTGAATGGAGTCCATTCAAAACAGCATAG
CTCTAAAACATGGAACTCAACAAGTCTCAGTGTGCTGAAGTTTTGGGACCATTCAAAACAGCATAGCTCT
AAAACTGATAGTGAGTCGTATTAATTTCGCGGGATGTTTTGGGACCATTCAAAACAGCATAGCTCTAAAA
CCTCGTAGACTATTTTTGTCTAAAAAATTTCGTAATCGCACTATTTGTCTCAGCTAGACTTCAGTCTTGA
AAAGCCCCTGTATTACTGCATTTATTAAGAGTATTATACCATATTTTTAGTTATTAAGAAATAATCTTCA
TCTAAAATATACTTCAGTCACCTCCTAGCTGACTCAAATCAATGCGTGTTTCATAAAGACCAGTGATGGA
TTGATGGATAAGAGTGGCATCTAA
