>Addgene plasmid #73435 | pdCas9-M-3A2 | addgene partial sequence | sequence record 139285 | pBEST-R 5'-TCTCATGTTTGACAGCTTATC-3'
TCGGCACCGTCACCCTGGATGCTGTAGGCATAGGCTTGGTTATGCCGGTACTGCCGGGCCTCTTGCGGGA
TTACGAAATCATCCTGTGGAGCTTAGTAGGTTTAGCAAGATGGCAGCGCCTAAATGTAGAATGATAAAAG
GATTAAGAGATTAATTTCCCTAAAAATGATAAAACAAGCGTTTTGAAAGCGCTTGTTTTTTTGGTTTGCA
GTCAGAGTAGAATAGAAGTATCAAAAAAAGCACCGACTCGGTGCCACTTTTTCAAGTTGATAACGGACTA
GCCTTATTTTAACTTGCTATGCTGTTTTGAATGGTTCCAACAAGATTATTTTATAACTTTTATAACAAAT
AATCAAGGAGAAATTCAAAGAAATTTATCAGCCATAAAACAATACTTAATACTATAGAATGATAACAAAA
TAAACTACTTTTTAAAAGAATTTTGTGTTATAATCTATTTATTATTAAGTATTGGGTAATATTTTTTGAA
GAGATATTT
